Addgene plasmid #120842: pLenti6.3/NS1
Purpose: Lentiviral expression of ZIKV protein
Depositing lab: Jan Rehwinkel. Depositing organization: University of Oxford.
Backbone
  Vector backbone: pLenti6.3
  Backbone manufacturer: Invitrogen
  Backbone size w/o insert (bp): 7735
  Vector type: Lentiviral
Growth in bacteria
  Bacterial resistance: Ampicillin, 100 μg/mL
  Growth temperature: 37°C
  Growth strain: NEB Stable
  Copy number: High Copy
Gene/Insert
  Gene/Insert name: NS1 ZIKV
  Promoter: CMV
  Tag / fusion protein: V5 (C terminal on backbone)
  Cloning method: Gateway Cloning
Terms and licenses: Academic/Nonprofit Terms; Industry Terms: Not Available to Industry
How to cite: pLenti6.3/NS1 was a gift from Jan Rehwinkel (Addgene plasmid # 120842 ; http://n2t.net/addgene:120842 ; RRID:Addgene_120842)
