[The description below was written by a language model from this plasmid's Addgene catalogue record and pLannotate feature annotations shown in this document.]
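Description:
pLenti6.3/NS1 is a third-generation-style, self-inactivating HIV-1 lentiviral expression vector built on the Invitrogen pLenti6.3 backbone and carrying the Zika virus (ZIKV) non-structural protein 1 coding sequence. In bacteria it is maintained through a high-copy ColE1/pUC-type origin and selected with ampicillin via the β-lactamase gene; an f1 origin and remnants of a lac/lacZα cloning region are also present in the backbone. The viral genome is transcribed in packaging cells from a hybrid RSV promoter/truncated 5' LTR and contains the Ψ packaging signal (extending into a gag fragment), the Rev response element for Rev-dependent nuclear export, the cPPT/CTS element that aids nuclear import of the reverse-transcribed genome, and a ΔU3 3' LTR that inactivates LTR promoter activity after integration.

The payload was introduced by Gateway recombination and sits between attB1 and attB2 sites downstream of the CMV immediate-early enhancer/promoter. Two short matches to tet operator-containing sequence lie just after the promoter, although the record does not describe the construct as tetracycline-regulated. The automated annotation labels the roughly 1.1 kb insert by homology to the Japanese encephalitis virus polyprotein NS1 region, which reflects flavivirus sequence similarity rather than the origin stated in the catalogue entry. A backbone-encoded V5 epitope follows attB2 to give a C-terminal tag for detection, and a WPRE enhances transcript expression. A separate SV40/EM7 promoter cassette drives blasticidin S deaminase, allowing blasticidin selection of transduced mammalian cells. The construct is intended for lentiviral delivery and stable or transient expression of V5-tagged ZIKV NS1 in mammalian cells.
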