Features (pLannotate 1.2.2; 34 found; start..end, strand, type, name):
      3..229     +  promoter       RSV promoter: Rous sarcoma virus enhancer/promoter
    230..410     +  LTR            5' LTR (truncated): truncated 5' long terminal repeat (LTR) from HIV-1
    457..582     +  misc_feature   HIV-1 Ψ: packaging signal of human immunodeficiency virus type 1
    566..929     +  CDS            HIV-1 gag (fragment): gag protein from human immunodeficiency virus 1; gag
   1075..1308    +  misc_feature   RRE: The Rev response element (RRE) of HIV-1 allows for Rev-dependent mRNA export from the nucleus to the cytoplasm.
   1685..1785    +  CDS            Rev (fragment): human immunodeficiency virus 1 (HIV-1) Rev protein; rev; enhances nuclear export of unspliced and incompletely spliced viral mRNAs
   1804..1921    +  misc_feature   cPPT/CTS: central polypurine tract and central termination sequence of HIV-1
   1945..2246    +  enhancer       CMV enhancer: human cytomegalovirus immediate early enhancer
   2247..2450    +  promoter       CMV promoter: human cytomegalovirus (CMV) immediate early promoter
   2452..2471    +  promoter       PLtetO-1 promoter (fragment): modified phage lambda PL promoter with tet operator sites (Lutz and Bujard, 1997)
   2473..2492    +  promoter       PLtetO-1 promoter (fragment): modified phage lambda PL promoter with tet operator sites (Lutz and Bujard, 1997)
   2532..2556    +  protein_bind   attB1: mutant version of attB; recombination site for the Gateway® BP reaction BP Clonase™
   2586..3659    +  CDS            POLS_JAEVJ (fragment): Experimental evidence at protein level: Swiss-Prot protein existence level 1. [Non-structural protein 1']: May play a role in neuroinvasiveness. From Japanese encephalitis virus (strain Jaoars982) (JEV).
   3655..3679    -  protein_bind   attB2: mutant version of attB; recombination site for the Gateway® BP reaction BP Clonase™
   3732..3773    +  CDS            V5 tag: epitope tag from simian virus 5
   3797..4385    +  misc_feature   WPRE: woodchuck hepatitis virus posttranscriptional regulatory element
   4400..4716    +  promoter       SV40 promoter: SV40 enhancer and early promoter
   4764..4811    +  promoter       EM7 promoter: synthetic bacterial promoter&nbsp
   4830..5228    +  CDS            BSD: blasticidin S deaminase; Aspergillus terreus BSD; confers resistance to blasticidin
   5245..5313    +  CDS            nef (fragment): NEF_HV1Z2 - Experimental evidence at protein level: Swiss-Prot protein existence level 1. Extracellular Nef protein targets CD4(+) T-lymphocytes for apoptosis by interacting with CXCR4 surface receptors. From Human immunodeficiency virus type 1 group M subtype D (isolate Z2/CDC-Z34) (HIV-1).
   5315..5548    +  LTR            3' LTR (ΔU3): self-inactivating 3' long terminal repeat (LTR) from HIV-1
   5620..5741    +  polyA_signal   SV40 poly(A) signal: SV40 polyadenylation signal
   5781..5916    +  rep_origin     SV40 ori: SV40 origin of replication
   5937..5955    -  promoter       T7 promoter: promoter for bacteriophage T7 RNA polymerase
   5963..6118    +  CDS            lacZα (fragment): LacZα fragment of β-galactosidase; lacZ fragment
   6123..6551    +  rep_origin     f1 ori (sequence partly withheld): f1 bacteriophage origin of replication; arrow indicates direction of (+) strand synthesis
   6604..6708    +  promoter       AmpR promoter: bla
   6709..7569    +  CDS            AmpR: β-lactamase; bla; confers resistance to ampicillin, carbenicillin, and related antibiotics
   7740..8328    +  rep_origin     ori: high-copy-number ColE1/pMB1/pBR322/pUC origin of replication
   8511..8603    +  CDS            lacI (fragment): lac repressor; lacI; The lac repressor binds to the lac operator to inhibit transcription in E. coli. This inhibition can be relieved by adding lactose or isopropyl-β-D-thiogalactopyranoside (IPTG).
   8616..8637    +  protein_bind   CAP binding site: CAP binding activates transcription in the presence of cAMP. E. coli catabolite activator protein
   8652..8682    +  promoter       lac promoter: promoter for the E. coli lac operon
   8690..8706    +  protein_bind   lac operator: The lac repressor binds to the lac operator to inhibit transcription in E. coli. This inhibition can be relieved by adding lactose or isopropyl-β-D-thiogalactopyranoside (IPTG). lac repressor encoded by lacI
   8751..8769    +  promoter       T3 promoter: promoter for bacteriophage T3 RNA polymerase
>Addgene plasmid #120842 | pLenti6.3/NS1 | depositor full sequence | sequence record 229579 | pLenti6.3/NS1 sequence 8794 bps
AATGTAGTCTTATGCAATACTCTTGTAGTCTTGCAACATGGTAACGATGAGTTAGCAACATGCCTTACAA
GGAGAGAAAAAGCACCGTGCATGCCGATTGGTGGAAGTAAGGTGGTACGATCGTGCCTTATTAGGAAGGC
AACAGACGGGTCTGACATGGATTGGACGAACCACTGAATTGCCGCATTGCAGAGATATTGTATTTAAGTG
CCTAGCTCGATACATAAACGGGTCTCTCTGGTTAGACCAGATCTGAGCCTGGGAGCTCTCTGGCTAACTA
GGGAACCCACTGCTTAAGCCTCAATAAAGCTTGCCTTGAGTGCTTCAAGTAGTGTGTGCCCGTCTGTTGT
GTGACTCTGGTAACTAGAGATCCCTCAGACCCTTTTAGTCAGTGTGGAAAATCTCTAGCAGTGGCGCCCG
AACAGGGACTTGAAAGCGAAAGGGAAACCAGAGGAGCTCTCTCGACGCAGGACTCGGCTTGCTGAAGCGC
GCACGGCAAGAGGCGAGGGGCGGCGACTGGTGAGTACGCCAAAAATTTTGACTAGCGGAGGCTAGAAGGA
GAGAGATGGGTGCGAGAGCGTCAGTATTAAGCGGGGGAGAATTAGATCGCGATGGGAAAAAATTCGGTTA
AGGCCAGGGGGAAAGAAAAAATATAAATTAAAACATATAGTATGGGCAAGCAGGGAGCTAGAACGATTCG
CAGTTAATCCTGGCCTGTTAGAAACATCAGAAGGCTGTAGACAAATACTGGGACAGCTACAACCATCCCT
TCAGACAGGATCAGAAGAACTTAGATCATTATATAATACAGTAGCAACCCTCTATTGTGTGCATCAAAGG
ATAGAGATAAAAGACACCAAGGAAGCTTTAGACAAGATAGAGGAAGAGCAAAACAAAAGTAAGACCACCG
CACAGCAAGCGGCCGCTGATCTTCAGACCTGGAGGAGGAGATATGAGGGACAATTGGAGAAGTGAATTAT
ATAAATATAAAGTAGTAAAAATTGAACCATTAGGAGTAGCACCCACCAAGGCAAAGAGAAGAGTGGTGCA
GAGAGAAAAAAGAGCAGTGGGAATAGGAGCTTTGTTCCTTGGGTTCTTGGGAGCAGCAGGAAGCACTATG
GGCGCAGCGTCAATGACGCTGACGGTACAGGCCAGACAATTATTGTCTGGTATAGTGCAGCAGCAGAACA
ATTTGCTGAGGGCTATTGAGGCGCAACAGCATCTGTTGCAACTCACAGTCTGGGGCATCAAGCAGCTCCA
GGCAAGAATCCTGGCTGTGGAAAGATACCTAAAGGATCAACAGCTCCTGGGGATTTGGGGTTGCTCTGGA
AAACTCATTTGCACCACTGCTGTGCCTTGGAATGCTAGTTGGAGTAATAAATCTCTGGAACAGATTTGGA
ATCACACGACCTGGATGGAGTGGGACAGAGAAATTAACAATTACACAAGCTTAATACACTCCTTAATTGA
AGAATCGCAAAACCAGCAAGAAAAGAATGAACAAGAATTATTGGAATTAGATAAATGGGCAAGTTTGTGG
AATTGGTTTAACATAACAAATTGGCTGTGGTATATAAAATTATTCATAATGATAGTAGGAGGCTTGGTAG
GTTTAAGAATAGTTTTTGCTGTACTTTCTATAGTGAATAGAGTTAGGCAGGGATATTCACCATTATCGTT
TCAGACCCACCTCCCAACCCCGAGGGGACCCGACAGGCCCGAAGGAATAGAAGAAGAAGGTGGAGAGAGA
GACAGAGACAGATCCATTCGATTAGTGAACGGATCTCGACGGTATCGGTTAACTTTTAAAAGAAAAGGGG
GGATTGGGGGGTACAGTGCAGGGGAAAGAATAGTAGACATAATAGCAACAGACATACAAACTAAAGAATT
ACAAAAACAAATTACAAAAATTCAAAATTTTATCGATAAGCTTGGGAGTTCCGCTTACATAACTTACGGT
AAATGGCCCGCCTGGCTGACCGCCCAACGACCCCCGCCCATTGACGTCAATAATGACGTATGTTCCCATA
GTAACGCCAATAGGGACTTTCCATTGACGTCAATGGGTGGAGTATTTACGGTAAACTGCCCACTTGGCAG
TACATCAAGTGTATCATATGCCAAGTACGCCCCCTATTGACGTCAATGACGGTAAATGGCCCGCCTGGCA
TTATGCCCAGTACATGACCTTATGGGACTTTCCTACTTGGCAGTACATCTACGTATTAGTCATCGCTATT
ACCATGGTGATGCGGTTTTGGCAGTACATCAATGGGCGTGGATAGCGGTTTGACTCACGGGGATTTCCAA
GTCTCCACCCCATTGACGTCAATGGGAGTTTGTTTTGGCACCAAAATCAACGGGACTTTCCAAAATGTCG
TAACAACTCCGCCCCATTGACGCAAATGGGCGGTAGGCGTGTACGGTGGGAGGTCTATATAAGCAGAGCT
CTCCCTATCAGTGATAGAGATCTCCCTATCAGTGATAGAGATCGTCGACTAGTCCAGTGTGGTGGAATTC
TGCAGATATCAACAAGTTTGTACAAAAAAGCAGGCTCCGAATTCGCCCTTAGGAGGACAGCTATGGATGT
GGGGTGCTCGGTGGACTTCTCAAAGAAGGAGACGAGATGCGGTACAGGGGTGTTCGTCTATAACGACGTT
GAAGCCTGGAGGGACAGGTACAAGTACCATCCTGACTCCCCCCGTAGATTGGCAGCAGCAGTCAAGCAAG
CCTGGGAAGATGGTATCTGCGGGATCTCCTCTGTTTCAAGAATGGAGAACATCATGTGGAGATCAGTAGA
AGGGGAGCTCAACGCAATCTTGGAAGAGAATGGAGTTCAACTGACGGTCGTTGTGGGATCTGTAAAAAAC
CCCATGTGGAGAGGTCCACAGAGATTGCCCGTGCCTGTGAACGAGCTGCCCCACGGCTGGAAGGCTTGGG
GGAAATCGTACTTCGTCAGAGCAGCAAAGACAAATAACAGCTTTGTCGTGGATGGTGACACACTGAAGGA
ATGCCCACTCGAACATAGAGCATGGAACAGCTTTCTTGTGGAGGATCATGGGTTCGGGGTATTTCACACT
AGTGTCTGGCTCAAGGTTAGAGAAGATTATTCATTAGAGTGTGATCCAGCCGTTATTGGAACAGCTGTTA
AGGGGAAGGAGGCTGTACACAGTGATCTAGGCTACTGGATTGAGAGTGAGAAGAATGACACATGGAGGCT
GAAGAGGGCCCATCTAATCGAGATGAAAACATGTGAATGGCCAAAGTCCCACACATTGTGGGCAGATGGA
ATAGAAGAGAGTGATCTGATCATTCCCAAGTCTTTAGCTGGGCCACTCAGCCATCACAATACCAGAGAGG
GCTACAGGACCCAAATGAAAGGGCCATGGCACAGTGAAGAGCTTGAAATTCGGTTTGAGGAATGCCCGGG
CACTAAGGTCCACGTGGAGGAAACATGTGGAACAAGAGGACCATCTCTGAGATCAACCACTGCAAGCGGA
AGGGTGATCGAGGAATGGTGCTGCAGGGAGTGCACAATGCCCCCACTGTCGTTCCGGGCTAAAGATGGCT
GTTGGTATGGAATGGAGATAAGGCCCAGGAAAGAACCAGAAAGCAACTTAGTAAGGTCAGTGGTGACTGC
AAAGGGCGAATTCGACCCAGCTTTCTTGTACAAAGTGGTTGATATCCAGCACAGTGGCGGCCGCTCGAGT
CTAGAGGGGCCGCGGTTCGAAGGTAAGCCTATCCCTAACCCTCTCCTCGGTCTCGATTCTACGCGTACCG
GTTAGTAATGATCGACAATCAACCTCTGGATTACAAAATTTGTGAAAGATTGACTGGTATTCTTAACTAT
GTTGCTCCTTTTACGCTATGTGGATACGCTGCTTTAATGCCTTTGTATCATGCTATTGCTTCCCGTATGG
CTTTCATTTTCTCCTCCTTGTATAAATCCTGGTTGCTGTCTCTTTATGAGGAGTTGTGGCCCGTTGTCAG
GCAACGTGGCGTGGTGTGCACTGTGTTTGCTGACGCAACCCCCACTGGTTGGGGCATTGCCACCACCTGT
CAGCTCCTTTCCGGGACTTTCGCTTTCCCCCTCCCTATTGCCACGGCGGAACTCATCGCCGCCTGCCTTG
CCCGCTGCTGGACAGGGGCTCGGCTGTTGGGCACTGACAATTCCGTGGTGTTGTCGGGGAAGCTGACGTC
CTTTCCATGGCTGCTCGCCTGTGTTGCCACCTGGATTCTGCGCGGGACGTCCTTCTGCTACGTCCCTTCG
GCCCTCAATCCAGCGGACCTTCCTTCCCGCGGCCTGCTGCCGGCTCTGCGGCCTCTTCCGCGTCTTCGCC
TTCGCCCTCAGACGAGTCGGATCTCCCTTTGGGCCGCCTCCCCGCCTGGCGATGGTACCGGTGTGGAAAG
TCCCCAGGCTCCCCAGCAGGCAGAAGTATGCAAAGCATGCATCTCAATTAGTCAGCAACCAGGTGTGGAA
AGTCCCCAGGCTCCCCAGCAGGCAGAAGTATGCAAAGCATGCATCTCAATTAGTCAGCAACCATAGTCCC
GCCCCTAACTCCGCCCATCCCGCCCCTAACTCCGCCCAGTTCCGCCCATTCTCCGCCCCATGGCTGACTA
ATTTTTTTTATTTATGCAGAGGCCGAGGCCGCCTCTGCCTCTGAGCTATTCCAGAAGTAGTGAGGAGGCT
TTTTTGGAGGCCTAGGCTTTTGCAAAAAGCTCCCGGGAGCTTGTATATCCATTTTCGGATCTGATCAGCA
CGTGTTGACAATTAATCATCGGCATAGTATATCGGCATAGTATAATACGACAAGGTGAGGAACTAAACCA
TGGCCAAGCCTTTGTCTCAAGAAGAATCCACCCTCATTGAAAGAGCAACGGCTACAATCAACAGCATCCC
CATCTCTGAAGACTACAGCGTCGCCAGCGCAGCTCTCTCTAGCGACGGCCGCATCTTCACTGGTGTCAAT
GTATATCATTTTACTGGGGGACCTTGTGCAGAACTCGTGGTGCTGGGCACTGCTGCTGCTGCGGCAGCTG
GCAACCTGACTTGTATCGTCGCGATCGGAAATGAGAACAGGGGCATCTTGAGCCCCTGCGGACGGTGCCG
ACAGGTGCTTCTCGATCTGCATCCTGGGATCAAAGCCATAGTGAAGGACAGTGATGGACAGCCGACGGCA
GTTGGGATTCGTGAATTGCTGCCCTCTGGTTATGTGTGGGAGGGCTAAGCACAATTCGAGCTCGGTACCT
TTAAGACCAATGACTTACAAGGCAGCTGTAGATCTTAGCCACTTTTTAAAAGAAAAGGGGGGACTGGAAG
GGCTAATTCACTCCCAACGAAGACAAGATCTGCTTTTTGCTTGTACTGGGTCTCTCTGGTTAGACCAGAT
CTGAGCCTGGGAGCTCTCTGGCTAACTAGGGAACCCACTGCTTAAGCCTCAATAAAGCTTGCCTTGAGTG
CTTCAAGTAGTGTGTGCCCGTCTGTTGTGTGACTCTGGTAACTAGAGATCCCTCAGACCCTTTTAGTCAG
TGTGGAAAATCTCTAGCAGTAGTAGTTCATGTCATCTTATTATTCAGTATTTATAACTTGCAAAGAAATG
AATATCAGAGAGTGAGAGGAACTTGTTTATTGCAGCTTATAATGGTTACAAATAAAGCAATAGCATCACA
AATTTCACAAATAAAGCATTTTTTTCACTGCATTCTAGTTGTGGTTTGTCCAAACTCATCAATGTATCTT
ATCATGTCTGGCTCTAGCTATCCCGCCCCTAACTCCGCCCATCCCGCCCCTAACTCCGCCCAGTTCCGCC
CATTCTCCGCCCCATGGCTGACTAATTTTTTTTATTTATGCAGAGGCCGAGGCCGCCTCGGCCTCTGAGC
TATTCCAGAAGTAGTGAGGAGGCTTTTTTGGAGGCCTAGGGACGTACCCAATTCGCCCTATAGTGAGTCG
TATTACGCGCGCTCACTGGCCGTCGTTTTACAACGTCGTGACTGGGAAAACCCTGGCGTTACCCAACTTA
ATCGCCTTGCAGCACATCCCCCTTTCGCCAGCTGGCGTAATAGCGAAGAGGCCCGCACCGATCGCCCTTC
CCAACAGTTGCGCAGCCTGAATGGCGAATGGG
[124 nt withheld, positions 6123-6246]
C
[91 nt withheld, positions 6248-6338]
A
[49 nt withheld, positions 6340-6388]
CCTTTGACGTTGGAGTCCACGTTCTTT
[37 nt withheld, positions 6416-6452]
ACCCTATCTCGGTCTATTCTTTTGATTTATAAGGGATTTTGCCGATTTCGGCCTATTGGTTAAAAAATGA
GCTGATTTAACAAAAATTTAACGCGAATTTTAACAAAATATTAACGCTTACAATTTAGGTGGCACTTTTC
GGGGAAATGTGCGCGGAACCCCTATTTGTTTATTTTTCTAAATACATTCAAATATGTATCCGCTCATGAG
ACAATAACCCTGATAAATGCTTCAATAATATTGAAAAAGGAAGAGTATGAGTATTCAACATTTCCGTGTC
GCCCTTATTCCCTTTTTTGCGGCATTTTGCCTTCCTGTTTTTGCTCACCCAGAAACGCTGGTGAAAGTAA
AAGATGCTGAAGATCAGTTGGGTGCACGAGTGGGTTACATCGAACTGGATCTCAACAGCGGTAAGATCCT
TGAGAGTTTTCGCCCCGAAGAACGTTTTCCAATGATGAGCACTTTTAAAGTTCTGCTATGTGGCGCGGTA
TTATCCCGTATTGACGCCGGGCAAGAGCAACTCGGTCGCCGCATACACTATTCTCAGAATGACTTGGTTG
AGTACTCACCAGTCACAGAAAAGCATCTTACGGATGGCATGACAGTAAGAGAATTATGCAGTGCTGCCAT
AACCATGAGTGATAACACTGCGGCCAACTTACTTCTGACAACGATCGGAGGACCGAAGGAGCTAACCGCT
TTTTTGCACAACATGGGGGATCATGTAACTCGCCTTGATCGTTGGGAACCGGAGCTGAATGAAGCCATAC
CAAACGACGAGCGTGACACCACGATGCCTGTAGCAATGGCAACAACGTTGCGCAAACTATTAACTGGCGA
ACTACTTACTCTAGCTTCCCGGCAACAATTAATAGACTGGATGGAGGCGGATAAAGTTGCAGGACCACTT
CTGCGCTCGGCCCTTCCGGCTGGCTGGTTTATTGCTGATAAATCTGGAGCCGGTGAGCGTGGGTCTCGCG
GTATCATTGCAGCACTGGGGCCAGATGGTAAGCCCTCCCGTATCGTAGTTATCTACACGACGGGGAGTCA
GGCAACTATGGATGAACGAAATAGACAGATCGCTGAGATAGGTGCCTCACTGATTAAGCATTGGTAACTG
TCAGACCAAGTTTACTCATATATACTTTAGATTGATTTAAAACTTCATTTTTAATTTAAAAGGATCTAGG
TGAAGATCCTTTTTGATAATCTCATGACCAAAATCCCTTAACGTGAGTTTTCGTTCCACTGAGCGTCAGA
CCCCGTAGAAAAGATCAAAGGATCTTCTTGAGATCCTTTTTTTCTGCGCGTAATCTGCTGCTTGCAAACA
AAAAAACCACCGCTACCAGCGGTGGTTTGTTTGCCGGATCAAGAGCTACCAACTCTTTTTCCGAAGGTAA
CTGGCTTCAGCAGAGCGCAGATACCAAATACTGTTCTTCTAGTGTAGCCGTAGTTAGGCCACCACTTCAA
GAACTCTGTAGCACCGCCTACATACCTCGCTCTGCTAATCCTGTTACCAGTGGCTGCTGCCAGTGGCGAT
AAGTCGTGTCTTACCGGGTTGGACTCAAGACGATAGTTACCGGATAAGGCGCAGCGGTCGGGCTGAACGG
GGGGTTCGTGCACACAGCCCAGCTTGGAGCGAACGACCTACACCGAACTGAGATACCTACAGCGTGAGCT
ATGAGAAAGCGCCACGCTTCCCGAAGGGAGAAAGGCGGACAGGTATCCGGTAAGCGGCAGGGTCGGAACA
GGAGAGCGCACGAGGGAGCTTCCAGGGGGAAACGCCTGGTATCTTTATAGTCCTGTCGGGTTTCGCCACC
TCTGACTTGAGCGTCGATTTTTGTGATGCTCGTCAGGGGGGCGGAGCCTATGGAAAAACGCCAGCAACGC
GGCCTTTTTACGGTTCCTGGCCTTTTGCTGGCCTTTTGCTCACATGTTCTTTCCTGCGTTATCCCCTGAT
TCTGTGGATAACCGTATTACCGCCTTTGAGTGAGCTGATACCGCTCGCCGCAGCCGAACGACCGAGCGCA
GCGAGTCAGTGAGCGAGGAAGCGGAAGAGCGCCCAATACGCAAACCGCCTCTCCCCGCGCGTTGGCCGAT
TCATTAATGCAGCTGGCACGACAGGTTTCCCGACTGGAAAGCGGGCAGTGAGCGCAACGCAATTAATGTG
AGTTAGCTCACTCATTAGGCACCCCAGGCTTTACACTTTATGCTTCCGGCTCGTATGTTGTGTGGAATTG
TGAGCGGATAACAATTTCACACAGGAAACAGCTATGACCATGATTACGCCAAGCGCGCAATTAACCCTCA
CTAAAGGGAACAAAAGCTGGAGCTGCAAGCTT
