Features (pLannotate 1.2.2; 34 found; start..end, strand, type, name):
      3..229     +  promoter       RSV promoter: Rous sarcoma virus enhancer/promoter
    230..410     +  LTR            5' LTR (truncated): truncated 5' long terminal repeat (LTR) from HIV-1
    457..582     +  misc_feature   HIV-1 Ψ: packaging signal of human immunodeficiency virus type 1
    566..929     +  CDS            HIV-1 gag (fragment): gag protein from human immunodeficiency virus 1; gag
   1075..1308    +  misc_feature   RRE: The Rev response element (RRE) of HIV-1 allows for Rev-dependent mRNA export from the nucleus to the cytoplasm.
   1685..1785    +  CDS            Rev (fragment): human immunodeficiency virus 1 (HIV-1) Rev protein; rev; enhances nuclear export of unspliced and incompletely spliced viral mRNAs
   1804..1921    +  misc_feature   cPPT/CTS: central polypurine tract and central termination sequence of HIV-1
   1945..2246    +  enhancer       CMV enhancer: human cytomegalovirus immediate early enhancer
   2247..2450    +  promoter       CMV promoter: human cytomegalovirus (CMV) immediate early promoter
   2452..2471    +  promoter       PLtetO-1 promoter (fragment): modified phage lambda PL promoter with tet operator sites (Lutz and Bujard, 1997)
   2473..2492    +  promoter       PLtetO-1 promoter (fragment): modified phage lambda PL promoter with tet operator sites (Lutz and Bujard, 1997)
   2532..2556    +  protein_bind   attB1: mutant version of attB; recombination site for the Gateway® BP reaction BP Clonase™
   2586..3659    +  CDS            POLS_JAEVJ (fragment): Experimental evidence at protein level: Swiss-Prot protein existence level 1. [Non-structural protein 1']: May play a role in neuroinvasiveness. From Japanese encephalitis virus (strain Jaoars982) (JEV).
   3655..3679    -  protein_bind   attB2: mutant version of attB; recombination site for the Gateway® BP reaction BP Clonase™
   3732..3773    +  CDS            V5 tag: epitope tag from simian virus 5
   3797..4385    +  misc_feature   WPRE: woodchuck hepatitis virus posttranscriptional regulatory element
   4400..4716    +  promoter       SV40 promoter: SV40 enhancer and early promoter
   4764..4811    +  promoter       EM7 promoter: synthetic bacterial promoter&nbsp
   4830..5228    +  CDS            BSD: blasticidin S deaminase; Aspergillus terreus BSD; confers resistance to blasticidin
   5245..5313    +  CDS            nef (fragment): NEF_HV1Z2 - Experimental evidence at protein level: Swiss-Prot protein existence level 1. Extracellular Nef protein targets CD4(+) T-lymphocytes for apoptosis by interacting with CXCR4 surface receptors. From Human immunodeficiency virus type 1 group M subtype D (isolate Z2/CDC-Z34) (HIV-1).
   5315..5548    +  LTR            3' LTR (ΔU3): self-inactivating 3' long terminal repeat (LTR) from HIV-1
   5620..5741    +  polyA_signal   SV40 poly(A) signal: SV40 polyadenylation signal
   5781..5916    +  rep_origin     SV40 ori: SV40 origin of replication
   5937..5955    -  promoter       T7 promoter: promoter for bacteriophage T7 RNA polymerase
   5963..6118    +  CDS            lacZα (fragment): LacZα fragment of β-galactosidase; lacZ fragment
   6123..6551    +  rep_origin     f1 ori (sequence partly withheld): f1 bacteriophage origin of replication; arrow indicates direction of (+) strand synthesis
   6604..6708    +  promoter       AmpR promoter: bla
   6709..7569    +  CDS            AmpR: β-lactamase; bla; confers resistance to ampicillin, carbenicillin, and related antibiotics
   7740..8328    +  rep_origin     ori: high-copy-number ColE1/pMB1/pBR322/pUC origin of replication
   8511..8603    +  CDS            lacI (fragment): lac repressor; lacI; The lac repressor binds to the lac operator to inhibit transcription in E. coli. This inhibition can be relieved by adding lactose or isopropyl-β-D-thiogalactopyranoside (IPTG).
   8616..8637    +  protein_bind   CAP binding site: CAP binding activates transcription in the presence of cAMP. E. coli catabolite activator protein
   8652..8682    +  promoter       lac promoter: promoter for the E. coli lac operon
   8690..8706    +  protein_bind   lac operator: The lac repressor binds to the lac operator to inhibit transcription in E. coli. This inhibition can be relieved by adding lactose or isopropyl-β-D-thiogalactopyranoside (IPTG). lac repressor encoded by lacI
   8751..8769    +  promoter       T3 promoter: promoter for bacteriophage T3 RNA polymerase
>Addgene plasmid #120842 | pLenti6.3/NS1 | addgene full sequence | sequence record 235988 | Addgene NGS Result
AATGTAGTCTTATGCAATACTCTTGTAGTCTTGCAACATGGTAACGATGAGTTAGCAACATGCCTTACAA
GGAGAGAAAAAGCACCGTGCATGCCGATTGGTGGAAGTAAGGTGGTACGATCGTGCCTTATTAGGAAGGC
AACAGACGGGTCTGACATGGATTGGACGAACCACTGAATTGCCGCATTGCAGAGATATTGTATTTAAGTG
CCTAGCTCGATACATAAACGGGTCTCTCTGGTTAGACCAGATCTGAGCCTGGGAGCTCTCTGGCTAACTA
GGGAACCCACTGCTTAAGCCTCAATAAAGCTTGCCTTGAGTGCTTCAAGTAGTGTGTGCCCGTCTGTTGT
GTGACTCTGGTAACTAGAGATCCCTCAGACCCTTTTAGTCAGTGTGGAAAATCTCTAGCAGTGGCGCCCG
AACAGGGACTTGAAAGCGAAAGGGAAACCAGAGGAGCTCTCTCGACGCAGGACTCGGCTTGCTGAAGCGC
GCACGGCAAGAGGCGAGGGGCGGCGACTGGTGAGTACGCCAAAAATTTTGACTAGCGGAGGCTAGAAGGA
GAGAGATGGGTGCGAGAGCGTCAGTATTAAGCGGGGGAGAATTAGATCGCGATGGGAAAAAATTCGGTTA
AGGCCAGGGGGAAAGAAAAAATATAAATTAAAACATATAGTATGGGCAAGCAGGGAGCTAGAACGATTCG
CAGTTAATCCTGGCCTGTTAGAAACATCAGAAGGCTGTAGACAAATACTGGGACAGCTACAACCATCCCT
TCAGACAGGATCAGAAGAACTTAGATCATTATATAATACAGTAGCAACCCTCTATTGTGTGCATCAAAGG
ATAGAGATAAAAGACACCAAGGAAGCTTTAGACAAGATAGAGGAAGAGCAAAACAAAAGTAAGACCACCG
CACAGCAAGCGGCCGCTGATCTTCAGACCTGGAGGAGGAGATATGAGGGACAATTGGAGAAGTGAATTAT
ATAAATATAAAGTAGTAAAAATTGAACCATTAGGAGTAGCACCCACCAAGGCAAAGAGAAGAGTGGTGCA
GAGAGAAAAAAGAGCAGTGGGAATAGGAGCTTTGTTCCTTGGGTTCTTGGGAGCAGCAGGAAGCACTATG
GGCGCAGCGTCAATGACGCTGACGGTACAGGCCAGACAATTATTGTCTGGTATAGTGCAGCAGCAGAACA
ATTTGCTGAGGGCTATTGAGGCGCAACAGCATCTGTTGCAACTCACAGTCTGGGGCATCAAGCAGCTCCA
GGCAAGAATCCTGGCTGTGGAAAGATACCTAAAGGATCAACAGCTCCTGGGGATTTGGGGTTGCTCTGGA
AAACTCATTTGCACCACTGCTGTGCCTTGGAATGCTAGTTGGAGTAATAAATCTCTGGAACAGATTTGGA
ATCACACGACCTGGATGGAGTGGGACAGAGAAATTAACAATTACACAAGCTTAATACACTCCTTAATTGA
AGAATCGCAAAACCAGCAAGAAAAGAATGAACAAGAATTATTGGAATTAGATAAATGGGCAAGTTTGTGG
AATTGGTTTAACATAACAAATTGGCTGTGGTATATAAAATTATTCATAATGATAGTAGGAGGCTTGGTAG
GTTTAAGAATAGTTTTTGCTGTACTTTCTATAGTGAATAGAGTTAGGCAGGGATATTCACCATTATCGTT
TCAGACCCACCTCCCAACCCCGAGGGGACCCGACAGGCCCGAAGGAATAGAAGAAGAAGGTGGAGAGAGA
GACAGAGACAGATCCATTCGATTAGTGAACGGATCTCGACGGTATCGGTTAACTTTTAAAAGAAAAGGGG
GGATTGGGGGGTACAGTGCAGGGGAAAGAATAGTAGACATAATAGCAACAGACATACAAACTAAAGAATT
ACAAAAACAAATTACAAAAATTCAAAATTTTATCGATAAGCTTGGGAGTTCCGCTTACATAACTTACGGT
AAATGGCCCGCCTGGCTGACCGCCCAACGACCCCCGCCCATTGACGTCAATAATGACGTATGTTCCCATA
GTAACGCCAATAGGGACTTTCCATTGACGTCAATGGGTGGAGTATTTACGGTAAACTGCCCACTTGGCAG
TACATCAAGTGTATCATATGCCAAGTACGCCCCCTATTGACGTCAATGACGGTAAATGGCCCGCCTGGCA
TTATGCCCAGTACATGACCTTATGGGACTTTCCTACTTGGCAGTACATCTACGTATTAGTCATCGCTATT
ACCATGGTGATGCGGTTTTGGCAGTACATCAATGGGCGTGGATAGCGGTTTGACTCACGGGGATTTCCAA
GTCTCCACCCCATTGACGTCAATGGGAGTTTGTTTTGGCACCAAAATCAACGGGACTTTCCAAAATGTCG
TAACAACTCCGCCCCATTGACGCAAATGGGCGGTAGGCGTGTACGGTGGGAGGTCTATATAAGCAGAGCT
CTCCCTATCAGTGATAGAGATCTCCCTATCAGTGATAGAGATCGTCGACTAGTCCAGTGTGGTGGAATTC
TGCAGATATCAACAAGTTTGTACAAAAAAGCAGGCTCCGAATTCGCCCTTAGGAGGACAGCTATGGATGT
GGGGTGCTCGGTGGACTTCTCAAAGAAGGAGACGAGATGCGGTACAGGGGTGTTCGTCTATAACGACGTT
GAAGCCTGGAGGGACAGGTACAAGTACCATCCTGACTCCCCCCGTAGATTGGCAGCAGCAGTCAAGCAAG
CCTGGGAAGATGGTATCTGCGGGATCTCCTCTGTTTCAAGAATGGAGAACATCATGTGGAGATCAGTAGA
AGGGGAGCTCAACGCAATCTTGGAAGAGAATGGAGTTCAACTGACGGTCGTTGTGGGATCTGTAAAAAAC
CCCATGTGGAGAGGTCCACAGAGATTGCCCGTGCCTGTGAACGAGCTGCCCCACGGCTGGAAGGCTTGGG
GGAAATCGTACTTCGTCAGAGCAGCAAAGACAAATAACAGCTTTGTCGTGGATGGTGACACACTGAAGGA
ATGCCCACTCGAACATAGAGCATGGAACAGCTTTCTTGTGGAGGATCATGGGTTCGGGGTATTTCACACT
AGTGTCTGGCTCAAGGTTAGAGAAGATTATTCATTAGAGTGTGATCCAGCCGTTATTGGAACAGCTGTTA
AGGGGAAGGAGGCTGTACACAGTGATCTAGGCTACTGGATTGAGAGTGAGAAGAATGACACATGGAGGCT
GAAGAGGGCCCATCTAATCGAGATGAAAACATGTGAATGGCCAAAGTCCCACACATTGTGGGCAGATGGA
ATAGAAGAGAGTGATCTGATCATTCCCAAGTCTTTAGCTGGGCCACTCAGCCATCACAATACCAGAGAGG
GCTACAGGACCCAAATGAAAGGGCCATGGCACAGTGAAGAGCTTGAAATTCGGTTTGAGGAATGCCCGGG
CACTAAGGTCCACGTGGAGGAAACATGTGGAACAAGAGGACCATCTCTGAGATCAACCACTGCAAGCGGA
AGGGTGATCGAGGAATGGTGCTGCAGGGAGTGCACAATGCCCCCACTGTCGTTCCGGGCTAAAGATGGCT
GTTGGTATGGAATGGAGATAAGGCCCAGGAAAGAACCAGAAAGCAACTTAGTAAGGTCAGTGGTGACTGC
AAAGGGCGAATTCGACCCAGCTTTCTTGTACAAAGTGGTTGATATCCAGCACAGTGGCGGCCGCTCGAGT
CTAGAGGGCCCGCGGTTCGAAGGTAAGCCTATCCCTAACCCTCTCCTCGGTCTCGATTCTACGCGTACCG
GTTAGTAATGATCGACAATCAACCTCTGGATTACAAAATTTGTGAAAGATTGACTGGTATTCTTAACTAT
GTTGCTCCTTTTACGCTATGTGGATACGCTGCTTTAATGCCTTTGTATCATGCTATTGCTTCCCGTATGG
CTTTCATTTTCTCCTCCTTGTATAAATCCTGGTTGCTGTCTCTTTATGAGGAGTTGTGGCCCGTTGTCAG
GCAACGTGGCGTGGTGTGCACTGTGTTTGCTGACGCAACCCCCACTGGTTGGGGCATTGCCACCACCTGT
CAGCTCCTTTCCGGGACTTTCGCTTTCCCCCTCCCTATTGCCACGGCGGAACTCATCGCCGCCTGCCTTG
CCCGCTGCTGGACAGGGGCTCGGCTGTTGGGCACTGACAATTCCGTGGTGTTGTCGGGGAAGCTGACGTC
CTTTCCATGGCTGCTCGCCTGTGTTGCCACCTGGATTCTGCGCGGGACGTCCTTCTGCTACGTCCCTTCG
GCCCTCAATCCAGCGGACCTTCCTTCCCGCGGCCTGCTGCCGGCTCTGCGGCCTCTTCCGCGTCTTCGCC
TTCGCCCTCAGACGAGTCGGATCTCCCTTTGGGCCGCCTCCCCGCCTGGCGATGGTACCGGTGTGGAAAG
TCCCCAGGCTCCCCAGCAGGCAGAAGTATGCAAAGCATGCATCTCAATTAGTCAGCAACCAGGTGTGGAA
AGTCCCCAGGCTCCCCAGCAGGCAGAAGTATGCAAAGCATGCATCTCAATTAGTCAGCAACCATAGTCCC
GCCCCTAACTCCGCCCATCCCGCCCCTAACTCCGCCCAGTTCCGCCCATTCTCCGCCCCATGGCTGACTA
ATTTTTTTTATTTATGCAGAGGCCGAGGCCGCCTCTGCCTCTGAGCTATTCCAGAAGTAGTGAGGAGGCT
TTTTTGGAGGCCTAGGCTTTTGCAAAAAGCTCCCGGGAGCTTGTATATCCATTTTCGGATCTGATCAGCA
CGTGTTGACAATTAATCATCGGCATAGTATATCGGCATAGTATAATACGACAAGGTGAGGAACTAAACCA
TGGCCAAGCCTTTGTCTCAAGAAGAATCCACCCTCATTGAAAGAGCAACGGCTACAATCAACAGCATCCC
CATCTCTGAAGACTACAGCGTCGCCAGCGCAGCTCTCTCTAGCGACGGCCGCATCTTCACTGGTGTCAAT
GTATATCATTTTACTGGGGGACCTTGTGCAGAACTCGTGGTGCTGGGCACTGCTGCTGCTGCGGCAGCTG
GCAACCTGACTTGTATCGTCGCGATCGGAAATGAGAACAGGGGCATCTTGAGCCCCTGCGGACGGTGCCG
ACAGGTGCTTCTCGATCTGCATCCTGGGATCAAAGCCATAGTGAAGGACAGTGATGGACAGCCGACGGCA
GTTGGGATTCGTGAATTGCTGCCCTCTGGTTATGTGTGGGAGGGCTAAGCACAATTCGAGCTCGGTACCT
TTAAGACCAATGACTTACAAGGCAGCTGTAGATCTTAGCCACTTTTTAAAAGAAAAGGGGGGACTGGAAG
GGCTAATTCACTCCCAACGAAGACAAGATCTGCTTTTTGCTTGTACTGGGTCTCTCTGGTTAGACCAGAT
CTGAGCCTGGGAGCTCTCTGGCTAACTAGGGAACCCACTGCTTAAGCCTCAATAAAGCTTGCCTTGAGTG
CTTCAAGTAGTGTGTGCCCGTCTGTTGTGTGACTCTGGTAACTAGAGATCCCTCAGACCCTTTTAGTCAG
TGTGGAAAATCTCTAGCAGTAGTAGTTCATGTCATCTTATTATTCAGTATTTATAACTTGCAAAGAAATG
AATATCAGAGAGTGAGAGGAACTTGTTTATTGCAGCTTATAATGGTTACAAATAAAGCAATAGCATCACA
AATTTCACAAATAAAGCATTTTTTTCACTGCATTCTAGTTGTGGTTTGTCCAAACTCATCAATGTATCTT
ATCATGTCTGGCTCTAGCTATCCCGCCCCTAACTCCGCCCATCCCGCCCCTAACTCCGCCCAGTTCCGCC
CATTCTCCGCCCCATGGCTGACTAATTTTTTTTATTTATGCAGAGGCCGAGGCCGCCTCGGCCTCTGAGC
TATTCCAGAAGTAGTGAGGAGGCTTTTTTGGAGGCCTAGGGACGTACCCAATTCGCCCTATAGTGAGTCG
TATTACGCGCGCTCACTGGCCGTCGTTTTACAACGTCGTGACTGGGAAAACCCTGGCGTTACCCAACTTA
ATCGCCTTGCAGCACATCCCCCTTTCGCCAGCTGGCGTAATAGCGAAGAGGCCCGCACCGATCGCCCTTC
CCAACAGTTGCGCAGCCTGAATGGCGAATGGG
[124 nt withheld, positions 6123-6246]
C
[91 nt withheld, positions 6248-6338]
A
[49 nt withheld, positions 6340-6388]
CCTTTGACGTTGGAGTCCACGTTCTTT
[37 nt withheld, positions 6416-6452]
ACCCTATCTCGGTCTATTCTTTTGATTTATAAGGGATTTTGCCGATTTCGGCCTATTGGTTAAAAAATGA
GCTGATTTAACAAAAATTTAACGCGAATTTTAACAAAATATTAACGCTTACAATTTAGGTGGCACTTTTC
GGGGAAATGTGCGCGGAACCCCTATTTGTTTATTTTTCTAAATACATTCAAATATGTATCCGCTCATGAG
ACAATAACCCTGATAAATGCTTCAATAATATTGAAAAAGGAAGAGTATGAGTATTCAACATTTCCGTGTC
GCCCTTATTCCCTTTTTTGCGGCATTTTGCCTTCCTGTTTTTGCTCACCCAGAAACGCTGGTGAAAGTAA
AAGATGCTGAAGATCAGTTGGGTGCACGAGTGGGTTACATCGAACTGGATCTCAACAGCGGTAAGATCCT
TGAGAGTTTTCGCCCCGAAGAACGTTTTCCAATGATGAGCACTTTTAAAGTTCTGCTATGTGGCGCGGTA
TTATCCCGTATTGACGCCGGGCAAGAGCAACTCGGTCGCCGCATACACTATTCTCAGAATGACTTGGTTG
AGTACTCACCAGTCACAGAAAAGCATCTTACGGATGGCATGACAGTAAGAGAATTATGCAGTGCTGCCAT
AACCATGAGTGATAACACTGCGGCCAACTTACTTCTGACAACGATCGGAGGACCGAAGGAGCTAACCGCT
TTTTTGCACAACATGGGGGATCATGTAACTCGCCTTGATCGTTGGGAACCGGAGCTGAATGAAGCCATAC
CAAACGACGAGCGTGACACCACGATGCCTGTAGCAATGGCAACAACGTTGCGCAAACTATTAACTGGCGA
ACTACTTACTCTAGCTTCCCGGCAACAATTAATAGACTGGATGGAGGCGGATAAAGTTGCAGGACCACTT
CTGCGCTCGGCCCTTCCGGCTGGCTGGTTTATTGCTGATAAATCTGGAGCCGGTGAGCGTGGGTCTCGCG
GTATCATTGCAGCACTGGGGCCAGATGGTAAGCCCTCCCGTATCGTAGTTATCTACACGACGGGGAGTCA
GGCAACTATGGATGAACGAAATAGACAGATCGCTGAGATAGGTGCCTCACTGATTAAGCATTGGTAACTG
TCAGACCAAGTTTACTCATATATACTTTAGATTGATTTAAAACTTCATTTTTAATTTAAAAGGATCTAGG
TGAAGATCCTTTTTGATAATCTCATGACCAAAATCCCTTAACGTGAGTTTTCGTTCCACTGAGCGTCAGA
CCCCGTAGAAAAGATCAAAGGATCTTCTTGAGATCCTTTTTTTCTGCGCGTAATCTGCTGCTTGCAAACA
AAAAAACCACCGCTACCAGCGGTGGTTTGTTTGCCGGATCAAGAGCTACCAACTCTTTTTCCGAAGGTAA
CTGGCTTCAGCAGAGCGCAGATACCAAATACTGTTCTTCTAGTGTAGCCGTAGTTAGGCCACCACTTCAA
GAACTCTGTAGCACCGCCTACATACCTCGCTCTGCTAATCCTGTTACCAGTGGCTGCTGCCAGTGGCGAT
AAGTCGTGTCTTACCGGGTTGGACTCAAGACGATAGTTACCGGATAAGGCGCAGCGGTCGGGCTGAACGG
GGGGTTCGTGCACACAGCCCAGCTTGGAGCGAACGACCTACACCGAACTGAGATACCTACAGCGTGAGCT
ATGAGAAAGCGCCACGCTTCCCGAAGGGAGAAAGGCGGACAGGTATCCGGTAAGCGGCAGGGTCGGAACA
GGAGAGCGCACGAGGGAGCTTCCAGGGGGAAACGCCTGGTATCTTTATAGTCCTGTCGGGTTTCGCCACC
TCTGACTTGAGCGTCGATTTTTGTGATGCTCGTCAGGGGGGCGGAGCCTATGGAAAAACGCCAGCAACGC
GGCCTTTTTACGGTTCCTGGCCTTTTGCTGGCCTTTTGCTCACATGTTCTTTCCTGCGTTATCCCCTGAT
TCTGTGGATAACCGTATTACCGCCTTTGAGTGAGCTGATACCGCTCGCCGCAGCCGAACGACCGAGCGCA
GCGAGTCAGTGAGCGAGGAAGCGGAAGAGCGCCCAATACGCAAACCGCCTCTCCCCGCGCGTTGGCCGAT
TCATTAATGCAGCTGGCACGACAGGTTTCCCGACTGGAAAGCGGGCAGTGAGCGCAACGCAATTAATGTG
AGTTAGCTCACTCATTAGGCACCCCAGGCTTTACACTTTATGCTTCCGGCTCGTATGTTGTGTGGAATTG
TGAGCGGATAACAATTTCACACAGGAAACAGCTATGACCATGATTACGCCAAGCGCGCAATTAACCCTCA
CTAAAGGGAACAAAAGCTGGAGCTGCAAGCTT
